>Addgene plasmid #86900 | pTXB1-AbaSFI | addgene full sequence | sequence record 173033 | Addgene NGS Result
GGATTTGAACGTTGCGAAGCAACGGCCCGGAGGGTGGCGGGCAGGACGCCCGCCATAAACTGCCAGGAAT
TAATTCCCCAGGCATCAAATAAAACGAAAGGCTCAGTCGAAAGACTGGGCCTTTCGTTTTATCTGTTGTT
TGTCGGTGAACGCTCTCCTGAGTAGGACAAATCCGCCGGGAGCGGATTTGAACGTTGCGAAGCAACGGCC
CGGAGGGTGGCGGGCAGGACGCCCGCCATAAACTGCCAGGAATTAATTCCCCAGGCATCAAATAAAACGA
AAGGCTCAGTCGAAAGACTGGGCCTTTCGTTTTATCTGTTGTTTGTCGGTGAACGCTCTCCTGAGTAGGA
CAAATCCGCCGGGAGCGGATTTGAACGTTGCGAAGCAACGGCCCGGAGGGTGGCGGGCAGGACGCCCGCC
ATAAACTGCCAGGAATTAATTCCCCAGGCATCAAATAAAACGAAAGGCTCAGTCGAAAGACTGGGCCTTT
CGTTTTATCTGTTGTTTGTCGGTGAACGCTCTCCTGAGTAGGACAAATCCGCCGGGAGCGGATTTGAACG
TTGCGAAGCAACGGCCCGGAGGGTGGCGGGCAGGACGCCCGCCATAAACTGCCAGGAATTAATTCCCCAG
GCATCAAATAAAACGAAAGGCTCAGTCGAAAGACTGGGCCTTTCGTTTTATCTGTTGTTTGTCGGTGAAC
GCTCTCCTGAGTAGGACAAATCCGCCGGGAGCGGATTTGAACGTTGCGAAGCAACGGCCCGGAGGGTGGC
GGGCAGGACGCCCGCCATAAACTGCCAGGAATTGGGGATCGGAATTAATTCCCGGTTTAAACCGGGGATC
TCGATCCCGCGAAATTAATACGACTCACTATAGGGGAATTGTGAGCGGATAACAATTCCCCTCTAGAAAT
AATTTTGTTTAACTTTAAGAAGGAGATATACATATGTGCAATAAGGCGTCGAGCGATCTTACGGATTACG
TTATTCGCCAGTTGGGCCGTACAAAAAATAAACGCTATGAAGCCTATGTTGTAAGCCGCATCATTCATCT
TCTGAATGACTTCACCCTCAAATTCGTCACCCAGCAATTCGTACGCCTGTCTAATAAGAAAATTGCATTG
ACTGATCTGTATTTCCCGCAACTGGGTATCCACATCGAAGTGGATGAAGGCCATCACTTTCTGCGCAATA
GCAAAATGGAATACAGTCTGAACCAAATTGATGAGCCGCTTTACTCCATTTCACAGACAGAGAGTGATGC
TATGCGTGAAGAAGATATCATTAGCATTACTGGCCACAAAATCTTTCGCGTTAATGTGTTCAAGAATCAG
GAAGGGCAACCACAGAACTTAGAAAACATCCATCAGCAGATTGACAAAATCATTGAGGAGATCAAAACTG
CCAAGAACAAACTCATTGAAGCGTCAACCTTTAAAGAGTGGAACATTGAAACCGAATATAATCCGCAGAC
GTATATCGATCTGGGCCGTATTTCCTTAGCAGACAATGTGGTCCTCAAAACTACGAAAGATGTGTGTAAC
TGCTTTGGGTATAGTTACAAGAACTACCAACGCGGTGGTGCCTTACATCCCTACAAGAAAGACACACTGA
TTTGGTTTCCACGGCTGTATGAGAACAAAGACTGGATTAACACGATTTCCCCGGATGGACTGACGATCAC
CGAGAAAAGCACGGATGAAACCATCACCTTGAAGAAGCTGGAAGAATGGAAGAATGGCCCTCAGAAACGC
ATTGTGTTTGCGCGTGTGAAAGATAACCTGTCGTCGCGTGCGATGTACCGGTTTATGGGACTGTATGAAT
TCCAGAAAGCAGACCTGAAAGATGGTGCTGTTTGGAAACGGGTCAAATGCGAAGTACAAACGTATTCTCC
GAAAGAAACCAAATGTCTCGAGGGCTCTTCCTGCATCACGGGAGATGCACTAGTTGCCCTACCCGAGGGC
GAGTCGGTACGCATCGCCGACATCGTGCCGGGTGCGCGGCCCAACAGTGACAACGCCATCGACCTGAAAG
TCCTTGACCGGCATGGCAATCCCGTGCTCGCCGACCGGCTGTTCCACTCCGGCGAGCATCCGGTGTACAC
GGTGCGTACGGTCGAAGGTCTGCGTGTGACGGGCACCGCGAACCACCCGTTGTTGTGTTTGGTCGACGTC
GCCGGGGTGCCGACCCTGCTGTGGAAGCTGATCGACGAAATCAAGCCGGGCGATTACGCGGTGATTCAAC
GCAGCGCATTCAGCGTCGACTGTGCAGGTTTTGCCCGCGGGAAACCCGAATTTGCGCCCACAACCTACAC
AGTCGGCGTCCCTGGACTGGTGCGTTTCTTGGAAGCACACCACCGAGACCCGGACGCCCAAGCTATCGCC
GACGAGCTGACCGACGGGCGGTTCTACTACGCGAAAGTCGCCAGTGTCACCGACGCCGGCGTGCAGCCGG
TGTATAGCCTTCGTGTCGACACGGCAGACCACGCGTTTATCACGAACGGGTTCGTCAGCCACGCTACTGG
CCTCACCGGTCTGAACTCAGGCCTCACGACAAATCCTGGTGTATCCGCTTGGCAGGTCAACACAGCTTAT
ACTGCGGGACAATTGGTCACATATAACGGCAAGACGTATAAATGTTTGCAGCCCCACACCTCCTTGGCAG
GATGGGAACCATCCAACGTTCCTGCCTTGTGGCAGCTTCAATGACTGCAGGAAGGGGATCCGGCTGCTAA
CAAAGCCCGAAAGGAAGCTGAGTTGGCTGCTGCCACCGCTGAGCAATAACTAGCATAACCCCTTGGGGCC
TCTAAACGGGTCTTGAGGGGTTTTTTGCTGAAAGGAGGAACTATATCCGGATAACTACGTCAGGTGGCAC
TTTTCGGGGAAATGTGCGCGGAACCCCTATTTGTTTATTTTTCTAAATACATTCAAATATGTATCCGCTC
ATGAGACAATAACCCTGATAAATGCTTCAATAATATTGAAAAAGGAAGAGTATGAGTATTCAACATTTCC
GTGTCGCCCTTATTCCCTTTTTTGCGGCATTTTGCCTTCCTGTTTTTGCTCACCCAGAAACGCTGGTGAA
AGTAAAAGATGCTGAAGATCAGTTGGGTGCACGAGTGGGTTACATCGAACTGGATCTCAACAGCGGTAAG
ATCCTTGAGAGTTTTCGCCCCGAAGAACGTTTCCCAATGATGAGCACTTTTAAAGTTCTGCTATGTGGCG
CGGTATTATCCCGTGTTGACGCCGGGCAAGAGCAACTCGGTCGCCGCATACACTATTCTCAGAATGACTT
GGTTGAGTACTCACCAGTCACAGAAAAGCATCTTACGGATGGCATGACAGTAAGAGAATTATGCAGTGCT
GCCATAACCATGAGTGATAACACTGCGGCCAACTTACTTCTGACAACGATCGGAGGACCGAAGGAGCTAA
CCGCTTTTTTGCACAACATGGGGGATCATGTAACTCGCCTTGATCGTTGGGAACCGGAGCTGAATGAAGC
CATACCAAACGACGAGCGTGACACCACGATGCCTGTAGCAATGGCAACAACGTTGCGCAAACTATTAACT
GGCGAACTACTTACTCTAGCTTCCCGGCAACAATTAATAGACTGGATGGAGGCGGATAAAGTTGCAGGAC
CACTTCTGCGCTCGGCCCTTCCGGCTGGCTGGTTTATTGCTGATAAATCTGGAGCCGGTGAGCGTGGGTC
TCGCGGTATCATTGCAGCACTGGGGCCAGATGGTAAGCCCTCCCGTATCGTAGTTATCTACACGACGGGG
AGTCAGGCAACTATGGATGAACGAAATAGACAGATCGCTGAGATAGGTGCCTCACTGATTAAGCATTGGT
AACTGTCAGACCAAGTTTACTCATATATACTTTAGATTGATT
[38 nt withheld, positions 3893-3930]
A
[37 nt withheld, positions 3932-3968]
ATTTTGTTAAAATTCGCGTTAAATTTTTGTTAAATCAGCTCATTTTTTAACCAATAGGCCGAAATCGGCA
AAATCCCTTATAAATCAAAAGAATAGCCCGAGATAGGGT
[37 nt withheld, positions 4078-4114]
AAAGAACGTGGACTCCAACGTCAAAGG
[141 nt withheld, positions 4142-4282]
G
[125 nt withheld, positions 4284-4408]
AAAGGATCTAGGTGAAGATCCTTTTTGATAATCTCATGACCAAAATCCCTTAACGTGAGTTTTCGTTCCA
CTGAGCGTCAGACCCCGTAGAAAAGATCAAAGGATCTTCTTGAGATCCTTTTTTTCTGCGCGTAATCTGC
TGCTTGCAAACAAAAAAACCACCGCTACCAGCGGTGGTTTGTTTGCCGGATCAAGAGCTACCAACTCTTT
TTCCGAAGGTAACTGGCTTCAGCAGAGCGCAGATACCAAATACTGTCCTTCTAGTGTAGCCGTAGTTAGG
CCACCACTTCAAGAACTCTGTAGCACCGCCTACATACCTCGCTCTGCTAATCCTGTTACCAGTGGCTGCT
GCCAGTGGCGATAAGTCGTGTCTTACCGGGTTGGACTCAAGACGATAGTTACCGGATAAGGCGCAGCGGT
CGGGCTGAACGGGGGGTTCGTGCACACAGCCCAGCTTGGAGCGAACGACCTACACCGAACTGAGATACCT
ACAGCGTGAGCTATGAGAAAGCGCCACGCTTCCCGAAGGGAGAAAGGCGGACAGGTATCCGGTAAGCGGC
AGGGTCGGAACAGGAGAGCGCACGAGGGAGCTTCCAGGGGGAAACGCCTGGTATCTTTATAGTCCTGTCG
GGTTTCGCCACCTCTGACTTGAGCGTCGATTTTTGTGATGCTCGTCAGGGGGGCGGAGCCTATGGAAAAA
CGCCAGCAACGCGGCCTTTTTACGGTTCCTGGCCTTTTGCTGGCCTTTTGCTCACATGTTCTTTCCTGCG
TTATCCCCTGATTCTGTGGATAACCGTATTACCGCCTTTGAGTGAGCTGATACCGCTCGCCGCAGCCGAA
CGACCGAGCGCAGCGAGTCAGTGAGCGAGGAAGCTATGGTGCACTCTCAGTACAATCTGCTCTGATGCCG
CATAGTTAAGCCAGTATACACTCCGCTATCGCTACGTGACTGGGTCATGGCTGCGCCCCGACACCCGCCA
ACACCCGCTGACGCGCCCTGACGGGCTTGTCTGCTCCCGGCATCCGCTTACAGACAAGCTGTGACCGTCT
CCGGGAGCTGCATGTGTCAGAGGTTTTCACCGTCATCACCGAAACGCGCGAGGCAGCTGCGGTAAAGCTC
ATCAGCGTGGTCGTGCAGCGATTCACAGATGTCTGCCTGTTCATCCGCGTCCAGCTCGTTGAGTTTCTCC
AGAAGCGTTAATGTCTGGCTTCTGATAAAGCGGGCCATGTTAAGGGCGGTTTTTTCCTGTTTGGTCACTG
ATGCCTCCGTGTAAGGGGGATTTCTGTTCATGGGGGTAATGATACCGATGAAACGAGAGAGGATGCTCAC
GATACGGGTTACTGATGATGAACATGCCCGGTTACTGGAACGTTGTGAGGGTAAACAACTGGCGGTATGG
ATGCGGCGGGACCAGAGAAAAATCACTCAGGGTCAATGCCAGCCGAACGCCAGCAAGACGTAGCCCAGCG
CGTCGGCCGCCATGCCGGCGATAATGGCCTGCTTCTCGCCGAAACGTTTGGTGGCGGGACCAGTGACGAA
GGCTTGAGCGAGGGCGTGCAAGATTCCGAATACCGCAAGCGACAGGCCGATCATCGTCGCGCTCCAGCGA
AAGCGGTCCTCGCCGAAAATGACCCAGAGCGCTGCCGGCACCTGTCCTACGAGTTGCATGATAAAGAAGA
CAGTCATAAGTGCGGCGACGATAGTCATGCCCCGCGCCCACCGGAAGGAGCTGACTGGGTTGAAGGCTCT
CAAGGGCATCGGTCGAGATCCCGGTGCCTAATGAGTGAGCTAACTTACATTAATTGCGTTGCGCTCACTG
CCCGCTTTCCAGTCGGGAAACCTGTCGTGCCAGCTGCATTAATGAATCGGCCAACGCGCGGGGAGAGGCG
GTTTGCGTATTGGGCGCCAGGGTGGTTTTTCTTTTCACCAGTGAGACGGGCAACAGCTGATTGCCCTTCA
CCGCCTGGCCCTGAGAGAGTTGCAGCAAGCGGTCCACGCTGGTTTGCCCCAGCAGGCGAAAATCCTGTTT
GATGGTGGTTAACGGCGGGATATAACATGAGCTGTCTTCGGTATCGTCGTATCCCACTACCGAGATATCC
GCACCAACGCGCAGCCCGGACTCGGTAATGGCGCGCATTGCGCCCAGCGCCATCTGATCGTTGGCAACCA
GCATCGCAGTGGGAACGATGCCCTCATTCAGCATTTGCATGGTTTGTTGAAAACCGGACATGGCACTCCA
GTCGCCTTCCCGTTCCGCTATCGGCTGAATTTGATTGCGAGTGAGATATTTATGCCAGCCAGCCAGACGC
AGACGCGCCGAGACAGAACTTAATGGGCCCGCTAACAGCGCGATTTGCTGGTGACCCAATGCGACCAGAT
GCTCCACGCCCAGTCGCGTACCGTCTTCATGGGAGAAAATAATACTGTTGATGGGTGTCTGGTCAGAGAC
ATCAAGAAATAACGCCGGAACATTAGTGCAGGCAGCTTCCACAGCAATGGCATCCTGGTCATCCAGCGGA
TAGTTAATGATCAGCCCACTGACGCGTTGCGCGAGAAGATTGTGCACCGCCGCTTTACAGGCTTCGACGC
CGCTTCGTTCTACCATCGACACCACCACGCTGGCACCCAGTTGATCGGCGCGAGATTTAATCGCCGCGAC
AATTTGCGACGGCGCGTGCAGGGCCAGACTGGAGGTGGCAACGCCAATCAGCAACGACTGTTTGCCCGCC
AGTTGTTGTGCCACGCGGTTGGGAATGTAATTCAGCTCCGCCATCGCCGCTTCCACTTTTTCCCGCGTTT
TCGCAGAAACGTGGCTGGCCTGGTTCACCACGCGGGAAACGGTCTGATAAGAGACACCGGCATACTCTGC
GACATCGTATAACGTTACTGGTTTCACATTCACCACCCTGAATTGACTCTCTTCCGGGCGCTATCATGCC
ATACCGCGAAAGGTTTTGCGCCATTCGATGGTGTCCGGGATCTCGACGCTCTCCCTTATGCGACTCCTGC
ATTAGGAAGCAGCCCAGTAGTAGGTTGAGGCCGTTGAGCACCGCCGCCGCAAGGAATGGTGCATGCCGGC
ATGCCGCCCTTTCGTCTTCAAGAATTAATTCCCAATTCCCCAGGCATCAAATAAAACGAAAGGCTCAGTC
GAAAGACTGGGCCTTTCGTTTTATCTGTTGTTTGTCGGTGAACGCTCTCCTGAGTAGGACAAATCCGCCG
GGAGC
Features (pLannotate 1.2.2; 24 found; start..end, strand, type, name):
     86..172     +  terminator     rrnB T1 terminator: Escherichia coli rrnB; transcription terminator T1 from the E. coli rrnB gene
    269..355     +  terminator     rrnB T1 terminator: Escherichia coli rrnB; transcription terminator T1 from the E. coli rrnB gene
    452..538     +  terminator     rrnB T1 terminator: Escherichia coli rrnB; transcription terminator T1 from the E. coli rrnB gene
    635..721     +  terminator     rrnB T1 terminator: Escherichia coli rrnB; transcription terminator T1 from the E. coli rrnB gene
    856..874     +  promoter       T7 promoter: promoter for bacteriophage T7 RNA polymerase
    875..899     +  protein_bind   lac operator: The lac repressor binds to the lac operator to inhibit transcription in E. coli. This inhibition can be relieved by adding lactose or isopropyl-β-D-thiogalactopyranoside (IPTG). lac repressor encoded by lacI
    914..936     +  RBS            RBS: efficient ribosome binding site from bacteriophage T7 gene 10 (Olins and Rangwala, 1989)
   1922..2515    +  CDS            Mxe GyrA intein: modified GyrA intein (Southworth et al., 1999); Mycobacterium xenopi gyrA; N-terminal cleavage of this intein can be induced by thiols.
   2546..2701    +  CDS            CBD: chitin binding domain from chitinase A1 (Watanabe et al., 1994); Bacillus circulans chiA
   2723..2772    +  CDS            SET1 (fragment): solubility-enhancement tag derived from T7 phage gene 10B
   2780..2827    +  terminator     T7 terminator: transcription terminator for bacteriophage T7 RNA polymerase
   2887..2991    +  promoter       AmpR promoter: bla
   2992..3852    +  CDS            AmpR: β-lactamase; bla; confers resistance to ampicillin, carbenicillin, and related antibiotics
   3894..4407    -  rep_origin     M13 ori (sequence partly withheld): M13 bacteriophage origin of replication; arrow indicates direction of (+) strand synthesis
   4518..5106    +  rep_origin     ori: high-copy-number ColE1/pMB1/pBR322/pUC origin of replication
   5283..5373    -  misc_feature   bom (fragment): basis of mobility region from pBR322
   5475..5666    -  CDS            rop: Rop protein, which maintains plasmids at low copy number; rop
   5707..5817    +  CDS            mbeC (fragment): MBEC_ECOLX - Experimental evidence at protein level: Swiss-Prot protein existence level 1. Required for efficient mobilization of ColE1 plasmid and is thus essential to promote the specific transfer of the plasmid during conjugation. Probably functions by inducing DNA bending, helping the MbeA relaxase to melt the DNA around the nic site and cleave the phosphodiester bond. Binds specifically double-stranded DNA (dsDNA) containing the ColE1 oriT but does not recognize the inverted repeat (IR). From Escherichia coli.
   5852..6174    -  CDS            TcR (fragment): tetracycline efflux protein; tet; confers resistance to tetracycline
   6189..6210    -  protein_bind   CAP binding site: CAP binding activates transcription in the presence of cAMP. E. coli catabolite activator protein
   6223..7305    -  CDS            lacI: lac repressor; lacI; The lac repressor binds to the lac operator to inhibit transcription in E. coli. This inhibition can be relieved by adding lactose or isopropyl-β-D-thiogalactopyranoside (IPTG).
   7306..7383    -  promoter       lacI promoter: lacI
   7391..7484    -  CDS            TcR (fragment): tetracycline efflux protein; tet; confers resistance to tetracycline
   7536..7622    +  terminator     rrnB T1 terminator: Escherichia coli rrnB; transcription terminator T1 from the E. coli rrnB gene
