[The description below was written by a language model from this plasmid's Addgene catalogue record and pLannotate feature annotations shown in this document.]
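Description:
pTXB1-AbaSFI is a bacterial expression plasmid built on the pTXB1 intein-fusion backbone and designed to produce full-length AbaSI, an endonuclease from Acinetobacter baumannii (the record lists the insert as "AbaSDFI"), with a C-terminal self-cleaving purification tag. The associated publication concerns the structure of a 5-hydroxymethylcytosine-specific endonuclease, PvuRts1I. The coding sequence was inserted between NdeI and XhoI. The insert itself is not annotated in the feature table, but it presumably occupies the unannotated gap between the ribosome binding site and the start of the intein.

Expression is driven by a T7 promoter with an adjacent lac operator and the T7 gene 10 ribosome binding site. A plasmid-borne lacI gene under its own promoter supplies repressor, so transcription is IPTG-inducible in hosts that provide T7 RNA polymerase. Downstream of the insert and in frame with it are the modified Mxe GyrA intein and the Bacillus circulans chitin binding domain, followed by a T7 terminator. This arrangement allows the fusion protein to be captured on chitin resin. Thiol-induced cleavage at the intein's N-terminal junction then releases the target enzyme without the tag. Tandem copies of the rrnB T1 terminator sit upstream of the T7 promoter, which should limit read-through transcription into the cassette.

The plasmid is selected with ampicillin through the bla gene and replicates from a ColE1/pMB1-type origin. The catalogue lists it as high copy, although a rop gene is also annotated. An M13 origin permits single-stranded DNA production, and the bom, mbeC and tetracycline-resistance fragments are nonfunctional pBR322-derived remnants of the backbone.
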