Addgene plasmid #86900: pTXB1-AbaSFI
Purpose: Express CBD and intein tag containing AbaSI enzyme full length
Depositing lab: Matthias Bochtler. Depositing organization: International Institute of Molecular and Cell Biology (IIMCB). Publication: Crystal structure of the 5hmC specific endonuclease PvuRts1I. Kazrani AA, Kowalska M, Czapinska H, Bochtler M. Nucleic Acids Res. 2014 May;42(9):5929-36. doi: 10.1093/nar/gku186. Epub 2014 Mar 14. PubMed 24634440.
Backbone
  Vector backbone: pTXB1
Growth in bacteria
  Bacterial resistance: Ampicillin, 100 μg/mL
  Growth temperature: 37°C
  Growth strain: DH5alpha
  Copy number: High Copy
Gene/Insert
  Gene/Insert name: AbaSDFI
  Species: Acenatobacter baumani
  Promoter: T7
  Tag / fusion protein: CBD (C terminal on insert)
  Cloning method: Restriction Enzyme; 5′ cloning site NdeI (unknown if destroyed); 3′ cloning site XhoI (unknown if destroyed)
  Sequencing primers: 5′ T7 forward; 3′ T7 reverse
Terms and licenses: Academic/Nonprofit Terms; Industry Terms: Not Available to Industry
How to cite: pTXB1-AbaSFI was a gift from Matthias Bochtler (Addgene plasmid # 86900 ; http://n2t.net/addgene:86900 ; RRID:Addgene_86900)
